Addgene plasmid #201582: pCMV6-AN-HA_aa 1-420 POLI
Purpose: Expresses the catalytic domain (aa 1-420) of human DNA polymerase iota with a HA tag in mammalian cells
Depositing lab: Roger Woodgate. Depositing organization: National Institute of Child Health and Human Development (NICHD). Publication: A novel interaction between RAD23A/B and Y-family DNA polymerases. Ashton NW, Jaiswal N, Cestari Moreno N, Semenova IV, D'Orlando DA, Teatin Latancia M, McIntyre J, Woodgate R, Bezsonova I. J Mol Biol. 2023 Nov 5:168353. doi: 10.1016/j.jmb.2023.168353. PubMed 37935254.
Backbone
  Vector backbone: pCMV6-AN-HA
  Backbone manufacturer: Origene
  Total vector size (bp): 8093
  Vector type: Mammalian Expression
  Selectable markers: Neomycin (select with G418)
Growth in bacteria
  Bacterial resistance: Ampicillin, 100 μg/mL
  Growth temperature: 37°C
  Growth strain: DH5alpha
  Copy number: High Copy
Gene/Insert
  Gene/Insert name: DNA polymerase iota
  Species: H. sapiens (human)
  Mutation: Expresses amino acids 1-420 of DNA polymerase iota
  Entrez Gene: POLI (a.k.a. RAD30B, RAD3OB, eta2)
  Tag / fusion protein: HA (N terminal on backbone)
Terms and licenses: Academic/Nonprofit Terms; Industry Terms: Not Available to Industry
How to cite: pCMV6-AN-HA_aa 1-420 POLI was a gift from Roger Woodgate (Addgene plasmid # 201582 ; http://n2t.net/addgene:201582 ; RRID:Addgene_201582)
