[The description below was written by a language model from this plasmid's Addgene catalogue record and pLannotate feature annotations shown in this document.]
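Description:
pCMV6-AN-HA_aa 1-420 POLI is a mammalian expression plasmid of roughly 8.1 kb built on the commercial pCMV6-AN-HA backbone. It is designed to produce the catalytic domain (amino acids 1-420) of human DNA polymerase iota (POLI, also known as RAD30B) with an N-terminal HA epitope tag supplied by the backbone. Polymerase iota is an error-prone Y-family polymerase that acts in translesion synthesis. Transcription is driven by the human cytomegalovirus immediate-early enhancer and promoter and is terminated by a human growth hormone polyadenylation signal. A T7 promoter lies between the CMV promoter and the tag. The annotation labels the tag as a fragment of 3xHA, and its short length fits a single HA epitope.

The annotated POLI coding feature spans about 2.2 kb, which is considerably longer than the roughly 1.26 kb needed to encode 420 residues. This suggests that sequence from the longer gene remains in the plasmid and that the truncation may have been made by introducing a premature stop codon. The record does not state how the truncation was made, so this should be checked against the sequence.

A separate cassette with the SV40 enhancer/early promoter, the neo gene and an SV40 polyadenylation signal allows G418 selection of stably transfected mammalian cells. In E. coli the plasmid is maintained at high copy number through a ColE1/pUC-type origin and selected with ampicillin via AmpR. An f1 origin and remnants of lac and M13 elements are also carried over from the backbone. The associated work concerns interactions between RAD23A/B and Y-family polymerases, so the construct is likely suited to domain-mapping experiments that use the HA tag to detect or pull down the protein.
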