Features (pLannotate 1.2.2; 20 found; start..end, strand, type, name):
      1..25      +  rep_origin     M13 ori (fragment): M13 bacteriophage origin of replication; arrow indicates direction of (+) strand synthesis
     29..183     -  CDS            lacZα (fragment): LacZα fragment of β-galactosidase; lacZ fragment
    343..722     +  enhancer       CMV enhancer: human cytomegalovirus immediate early enhancer
    724..923     +  promoter       CMV promoter: human cytomegalovirus (CMV) immediate early promoter
    952..970     +  promoter       T7 promoter: promoter for bacteriophage T7 RNA polymerase
   1023..1049    +  CDS            3xHA (fragment): three tandem HA epitope tags
   1068..3236    +  CDS            POLI: POLI_HUMAN - Also known as RAD30B. Experimental evidence at protein level: Swiss-Prot protein existence level 1. Error-prone DNA polymerase specifically involved in DNA repair (PubMed:11013228, PubMed:11387224). Plays an important role in translesion synthesis, where the normal high-fidelity DNA polymerases cannot proceed and DNA synthesis stalls (PubMed:11013228, PubMed:11387224, PubMed:14630940, PubMed:15199127). Favors Hoogsteen base-pairing in the active site (PubMed:15254543). Inserts the correct base with high-fidelity opposite an adenosine template (PubMed:15254543). Exhibits low fideli
   3328..3950    +  polyA_signal   hGH poly(A) signal: human growth hormone polyadenylation signal
   3979..4308    +  promoter       SV40 promoter: SV40 enhancer and early promoter
   4375..5166    +  CDS            neo: KKA2_KLEPN - Also known as kan, nptII. Experimental evidence at protein level: Swiss-Prot protein existence level 1. Resistance to kanamycin, neomycin, paromomycin, ribostamycin, butirosin and gentamicin B. From Klebsiella pneumoniae.
   5190..5348    +  CDS            ble (fragment): BLE_KLEPN - Experimental evidence at protein level: Swiss-Prot protein existence level 1. Binding protein with a strong affinity to the bleomycin family of antibiotics. Binds to CL990; an antimitotic-antibiotic compound. From Klebsiella pneumoniae.
   5343..5464    +  polyA_signal   SV40 poly(A) signal: SV40 polyadenylation signal
   5537..5553    -  protein_bind   lac operator: The lac repressor binds to the lac operator to inhibit transcription in E. coli. This inhibition can be relieved by adding lactose or isopropyl-β-D-thiogalactopyranoside (IPTG). lac repressor encoded by lacI
   5561..5591    -  promoter       lac promoter: promoter for the E. coli lac operon
   5606..5627    -  protein_bind   CAP binding site: CAP binding activates transcription in the presence of cAMP. E. coli catabolite activator protein
   5640..5732    -  CDS            lacI (fragment): lac repressor; lacI; The lac repressor binds to the lac operator to inhibit transcription in E. coli. This inhibition can be relieved by adding lactose or isopropyl-β-D-thiogalactopyranoside (IPTG).
   5915..6503    -  rep_origin     ori: high-copy-number ColE1/pMB1/pBR322/pUC origin of replication
   6674..7534    -  CDS            AmpR: β-lactamase; bla; confers resistance to ampicillin, carbenicillin, and related antibiotics
   7535..7639    -  promoter       AmpR promoter: bla
   7666..8094    +  rep_origin     f1 ori (sequence partly withheld): f1 bacteriophage origin of replication; arrow indicates direction of (+) strand synthesis
>Addgene plasmid #201582 | pCMV6-AN-HA_aa 1-420 POLI | addgene full sequence | sequence record 394904 | Addgene NGS Result
AACAAAATATTAACGCTTACAATTTCCATTCGCCATTCAGGCTGCGCAACTGTTGGGAAGGGCGATCGGT
GCGGGCCTCTTCGCTATTACGCCAGCTGGCGAAAGGGGGATGTGCTGCAAGGCGATTAAGTTGGGTAACG
CCAGGGTTTTCCCAGTCACGACGTTGTAAAACGACGGCCAGTGCCAAGCTGATCTATACATTGAATCAAT
ATTGGCAATTAGCCATATTAGTCATTGGTTATATAGCATAAATCAATATTGGCTATTGGCCATTGCATAC
GTTGTATCTATATCATAATATGTACATTTATATTGGCTCATGTCCAATATGACCGCCATGTTGACATTGA
TTATTGACTAGTTATTAATAGTAATCAATTACGGGGTCATTAGTTCATAGCCCATATATGGAGTTCCGCG
TTACATAACTTACGGTAAATGGCCCGCCTGGCTGACCGCCCAACGACCCCCGCCCATTGACGTCAATAAT
GACGTATGTTCCCATAGTAACGCCAATAGGGACTTTCCATTGACGTCAATGGGTGGAGTATTTACGGTAA
ACTGCCCACTTGGCAGTACATCAAGTGTATCATATGCCAAGTCCGCCCCCTATTGACGTCAATGACGGTA
AATGGCCCGCCTGGCATTATGCCCAGTACATGACCTTACGGGACTTTCCTACTTGGCAGTACATCTACGT
ATTAGTCATCGCTATTACCATGGTGATGCGGTTTTGGCAGTACACCAATGGGCGTGGATAGCGGTTTGAC
TCACGGGGATTTCCAAGTCTCCACCCCATTGACGTCAATGGGAGTTTGTTTTGGCACCAAAATCAACGGG
ACTTTCCAAAATGTCGTAATAACCCCGCCCCGTTGACGCAAATGGGCGGTAGGCGTGTACGGTGGGAGGT
CTATATAAGCAGAGCTCGTTTAGTGAACCGTCAGAATTTTGTAATACGACTCACTATAGGGCGGCCGGGA
ATTCGTCGACTGGATCCGGTACCGAGGAGATCTGCCACCATGTACCCATACGATGTTCCAGATTACGCTG
CGATCGCCGATATCCATATGGAGCTGGCCGACGTGGGAGCCGCTGCCAGCTCCCAGGGGGTGCACGATCA
GGTGCTGCCAACTCCCAACGCTTCTAGTAGAGTGATCGTGCATGTGGACCTGGATTGCTTTTACGCCCAG
GTGGAGATGATTAGCAATCCTGAACTGAAGGACAAACCACTGGGCGTGCAGCAGAAATACCTGGTGGTGA
CATGCAACTATGAAGCTCGCAAGCTGGGGGTGAAGAAACTGATGAATGTGCGGGACGCCAAGGAGAAATG
TCCCCAGCTGGTGCTGGTGAACGGGGAGGATCTGACCCGGTACAGAGAAATGTCTTATAAGGTGACAGAG
CTGCTGGAGGAGTTCAGTCCTGTGGTGGAGCGCCTGGGCTTCGACGAAAATTTTGTGGATCTGACAGAGA
TGGTGGAAAAGCGGCTGCAGCAGCTGCAGTCTGACGAGCTGAGTGCCGTGACTGTGAGTGGACACGTGTA
CAACAATCAGTCAATTAACCTGCTGGATGTGCTGCATATCAGACTGCTGGTGGGCAGCCAGATTGCTGCC
GAGATGAGGGAAGCTATGTATAACCAGCTGGGACTGACCGGATGTGCTGGAGTGGCCTCAAATAAGCTGC
TGGCCAAACTGGTCAGCGGCGTGTTTAAACCCAACCAGCAGACAGTGCTGCTGCCTGAGTCTTGCCAGCA
CCTGATCCATAGTCTGAATCACATCAAGGAAATTCCCGGCATCGGGTACAAGACTGCTAAATGTCTGGAG
GCCCTGGGAATCAACAGCGTGCGCGACCTGCAGACCTTTTCCCCTAAGATTCTGGAGAAAGAACTGGGCA
TTTCCGTGGCCCAGAGAATCCAGAAGCTGTCTTTCGGAGAGGACAATTCCCCAGTGATCCTGTCTGGCCC
CCCTCAGAGCTTCTCCGAGGAAGATAGCTTTAAGAAATGCTCAAGCGAGGTGGAAGCTAAGAACAAAATT
GAGGAACTGCTGGCCTCCCTGCTGAATAGGGTGTGTCAGGATGGGCGCAAACCTCACACCGTGCGGCTGA
TCATTCGGAGATACTCCTCTGAGAAGCACTATGGAAGGGAATCACGCCAGTGCCCTATTCCAAGCCATGT
GATCCAGAAGCTGGGAACAGGCAACTATGACGTGATGACTCCTATGGTGGACATCCTGATGAAACTGTTC
CGCAACATGGTGAATGTGAAGATGCCTTTCCATCTGACCCTGCTGTCTGTGTGCTTTTGTAACCTGAAAG
CTCTGAATACAGCCAAGTAATCTCGAGTGGATATCCATATGAAAGGGCTGATTGACTACTATCTGATGCC
ATCTCTGAGTACCACATCACGGAGCGGAAAGCACTCCTTCAAGATGAAAGACACTCACATGGAAGACTTT
CCTAAGGATAAAGAGACCAATAGAGATTTCCTGCCAAGTGGCAGGATCGAGTCAACCCGGACAAGAGAAT
CTCCCCTGGACACTACCAACTTCAGTAAGGAGAAGGATATTAACGAATTTCCACTGTGCAGCCTGCCTGA
GGGAGTGGACCAGGAAGTGTTTAAGCAGCTGCCTGTGGATATTCAGGAGGAAATCCTGAGTGGGAAGTCA
AGAGAGAAATTCCAGGGGAAGGGCAGCGTGTCTTGTCCACTGCACGCTTCCAGGGGCGTGCTGAGCTTCT
TTTCCAAGAAACAGATGCAGGACATCCCCATTAACCCTAGAGATCATCTGAGTTCAAGCAAACAGGTGTC
CTCTGTGTCCCCATGTGAGCCCGGCACCTCTGGGTTTAACAGTTCAAGCTCCTCTTACATGAGTTCACAG
AAGGACTATTCCTACTATCTGGACAATCGGCTGAAAGATGAAAGAATCTCTCAGGGACCTAAGGAGCCAC
AGGGCTTCCACTTTACAAACAGCAATCCAGCTGTGTCAGCCTTCCATAGCTTTCCCAACCTGCAGAGCGA
GCAGCTGTTCTCCAGAAATCACACAACTGACAGTCATAAACAGACTGTGGCCACCGATTCACACGAAGGC
CTGACAGAGAATAGGGAACCAGACAGCGTGGATGAGAAGATTACTTTCCCATCCGACATCGATCCCCAGG
TGTTTTACGAGCTGCCCGAAGCTGTGCAGAAAGAGCTGCTGGCCGAATGGAAGAGGACCGGGTCCGATTT
CCACATCGGACATAAGTAAGGATCCAAGCTTCTCGAGACGCGTTAAGCGGCCGCACTCGAGGTTTAAACG
GCCGGCCGCGGTCATAGCTGTTTCCTGAACAGATCCCGGGTGGCATCCCTGTGACCCCTCCCCAGTGCCT
CTCCTGGCCCTGGAAGTTGCCACTCCAGTGCCCACCAGCCTTGTCCTAATAAAATTAAGTTGCATCATTT
TGTCTGACTAGGTGTCCTTCTATAATATTATGGGGTGGAGGGGGGTGGTATGGAGCAAGGGGCAAGTTGG
GAAGACAACCTGTAGGGCCTGCGGGGTCTATTGGGAACCAAGCTGGAGTGCAGTGGCACAATCTTGGCTC
ACTGCAATCTCCGCCTCCTGGGTTCAAGCGATTCTCCTGCCTCAGCCTCCCGAGTTGTTGGGATTCCAGG
CATGCATGACCAGGCTCAGCTAATTTTTGTTTTTTTGGTAGAGACGGGGTTTCACCATATTGGCCAGGCT
GGTCTCCAACTCCTAATCTCAGGTGATCTACCCACCTTGGCCTCCCAAATTGCTGGGATTACAGGCGTGA
ACCACTGCTCCCTTCCCTGTCCTTCTGATTTTAAAATAACTATACCAGCAGGAGGACGTCCAGACACAGC
ATAGGCTACCTGGCCATGCCCAACCGGTGGGACATTTGAGTTGCTTGCTTGGCACTGTCCTCTCATGCGT
TGGGTCCACTCAGTAGATGCCTGTTGAATTGGGTACGCGGCCAGCTTGGCTGTGGAATGTGTGTCAGTTA
GGGTGTGGAAAGTCCCCAGGCTCCCCAGCAGGCAGAAGTATGCAAAGCATGCATCTCAATTAGTCAGCAA
CCAGGTGTGGAAAGTCCCCAGGCTCCCCAGCAGGCAGAAGTATGCAAAGCATGCATCTCAATTAGTCAGC
AACCATAGTCCCGCCCCTAACTCCGCCCATCCCGCCCCTAACTCCGCCCAGTTCCGCCCATTCTCCGCCC
CATGGCTGACTAATTTTTTTTATTTATGCAGAGGCCGAGGCCGCCTCGGCCTCTGAGCTATTCCAGAAGT
AGTGAGGAGGCTTTTTTGGAGGCCTAGGCTTTTGCAAAAAGCTCCCGGGAGCTTGTATATCCATTTTCGG
ATCTGATCAAGAGACAGGATGAGGATCGTTTCGCATGATTGAACAAGATGGATTGCACGCAGGTTCTCCG
GCCGCTTGGGTGGAGAGGCTATTCGGCTATGACTGGGCACAACAGACAATCGGCTGCTCTGATGCCGCCG
TGTTCCGGCTGTCAGCGCAGGGGCGCCCGGTTCTTTTTGTCAAGACCGACCTGTCCGGTGCCCTGAATGA
ACTGCAGGACGAGGCAGCGCGGCTATCGTGGCTGGCCACGACGGGCGTTCCTTGCGCAGCTGTGCTCGAC
GTTGTCACTGAAGCGGGAAGGGACTGGCTGCTATTGGGCGAAGTGCCGGGGCAGGATCTCCTGTCATCTC
ACCTTGCTCCTGCCGAGAAAGTATCCATCATGGCTGATGCAATGCGGCGGCTGCATACGCTTGATCCGGC
TACCTGCCCATTCGACCACCAAGCGAAACATCGCATCGAGCGAGCACGTACTCGGATGGAAGCCGGTCTT
GTCGATCAGGATGATCTGGACGAAGAGCATCAGGGGCTCGCGCCAGCCGAACTGTTCGCCAGGCTCAAGG
CGCGCATGCCCGACGGCGAGGATCTCGTCGTGACCCATGGCGATGCCTGCTTGCCGAATATCATGGTGGA
AAATGGCCGCTTTTCTGGATTCATCGACTGTGGCCGGCTGGGTGTGGCCGACCGCTATCAGGACATAGCG
TTGGCTACCCGTGATATTGCTGAAGAGCTTGGCGGCGAATGGGCTGACCGCTTCCTCGTGCTTTACGGTA
TCGCCGCTCCCGATTCGCAGCGCATCGCCTTCTATCGCCTTCTTGACGAGTTCTTCTGAGCGGGACTCTG
GGGTTCGAAATGACCGACCAAGCGACGCCCAACCTGCCATCACGAGATTTCGATTCCACCGCCGCCTTCT
ATGAAAGGTTGGGCTTCGGAATCGTTTTCCGGGACGCCGGCTGGATGATCCTCCAGCGCGGGGATCTCAT
GCTGGAGTTCTTCGCCCACCCCAACTTGTTTATTGCAGCTTATAATGGTTACAAATAAAGCAATAGCATC
ACAAATTTCACAAATAAAGCATTTTTTTCACTGCATTCTAGTTGTGGTTTGTCCAAACTCATCAATGTAT
CTTATCATGTCTGTATACCGTCGACCTCTAGCTAGAGCTTGGCGTAATCATGGTCATAGCTGTTTCCTGT
GTGAAATTGTTATCCGCTCACAATTCCACACAACATACGAGCCGGAAGCATAAAGTGTAAAGCCTGGGGT
GCCTAATGAGTGAGCTAACTCACATTAATTGCGTTGCGCTCACTGCCCGCTTTCCAGTCGGGAAACCTGT
CGTGCCAGCTGCATTAATGAATCGGCCAACGCGCGGGGAGAGGCGGTTTGCGTATTGGGCGCTCTTCCGC
TTCCTCGCTCACTGACTCGCTGCGCTCGGTCGTTCGGCTGCGGCGAGCGGTATCAGCTCACTCAAAGGCG
GTAATACGGTTATCCACAGAATCAGGGGATAACGCAGGAAAGAACATGTGAGCAAAAGGCCAGCAAAAGG
CCAGGAACCGTAAAAAGGCCGCGTTGCTGGCGTTTTTCCATAGGCTCCGCCCCCCTGACGAGCATCACAA
AAATCGACGCTCAAGTCAGAGGTGGCGAAACCCGACAGGACTATAAAGATACCAGGCGTTTCCCCCTGGA
AGCTCCCTCGTGCGCTCTCCTGTTCCGACCCTGCCGCTTACCGGATACCTGTCCGCCTTTCTCCCTTCGG
GAAGCGTGGCGCTTTCTCATAGCTCACGCTGTAGGTATCTCAGTTCGGTGTAGGTCGTTCGCTCCAAGCT
GGGCTGTGTGCACGAACCCCCCGTTCAGCCCGACCGCTGCGCCTTATCCGGTAACTATCGTCTTGAGTCC
AACCCGGTAAGACACGACTTATCGCCACTGGCAGCAGCCACTGGTAACAGGATTAGCAGAGCGAGGTATG
TAGGCGGTGCTACAGAGTTCTTGAAGTGGTGGCCTAACTACGGCTACACTAGAAGAACAGTATTTGGTAT
CTGCGCTCTGCTGAAGCCAGTTACCTTCGGAAAAAGAGTTGGTAGCTCTTGATCCGGCAAACAAACCACC
GCTGGTAGCGGTGGTTTTTTTGTTTGCAAGCAGCAGATTACGCGCAGAAAAAAAGGATCTCAAGAAGATC
CTTTGATCTTTTCTACGGGGTCTGACGCTCAGTGGAACGAAAACTCACGTTAAGGGATTTTGGTCATGAG
ATTATCAAAAAGGATCTTCACCTAGATCCTTTTAAATTAAAAATGAAGTTTTAAATCAATCTAAAGTATA
TATGAGTAAACTTGGTCTGACAGTTACCAATGCTTAATCAGTGAGGCACCTATCTCAGCGATCTGTCTAT
TTCGTTCATCCATAGTTGCCTGACTCCCCGTCGTGTAGATAACTACGATACGGGAGGGCTTACCATCTGG
CCCCAGTGCTGCAATGATACCGCGAGACCCACGCTCACCGGCTCCAGATTTATCAGCAATAAACCAGCCA
GCCGGAAGGGCCGAGCGCAGAAGTGGTCCTGCAACTTTATCCGCCTCCATCCAGTCTATTAATTGTTGCC
GGGAAGCTAGAGTAAGTAGTTCGCCAGTTAATAGTTTGCGCAACGTTGTTGCCATTGCTACAGGCATCGT
GGTGTCACGCTCGTCGTTTGGTATGGCTTCATTCAGCTCCGGTTCCCAACGATCAAGGCGAGTTACATGA
TCCCCCATGTTGTGCAAAAAAGCGGTTAGCTCCTTCGGTCCTCCGATCGTTGTCAGAAGTAAGTTGGCCG
CAGTGTTATCACTCATGGTTATGGCAGCACTGCATAATTCTCTTACTGTCATGCCATCCGTAAGATGCTT
TTCTGTGACTGGTGAGTACTCAACCAAGTCATTCTGAGAATAGTGTATGCGGCGACCGAGTTGCTCTTGC
CCGGCGTCAATACGGGATAATACCGCGCCACATAGCAGAACTTTAAAAGTGCTCATCATTGGAAAACGTT
CTTCGGGGCGAAAACTCTCAAGGATCTTACCGCTGTTGAGATCCAGTTCGATGTAACCCACTCGTGCACC
CAACTGATCTTCAGCATCTTTTACTTTCACCAGCGTTTCTGGGTGAGCAAAAACAGGAAGGCAAAATGCC
GCAAAAAAGGGAATAAGGGCGACACGGAAATGTTGAATACTCATACTCTTCCTTTTTCAATATTATTGAA
GCATTTATCAGGGTTATTGTCTCATGAGCGGATACATATTTGAATGTATTTAGAAAAATAAACAAATAGG
GGTTCCGCGCACATTTCCCCGAAAAGTGCCACCTG
[124 nt withheld, positions 7666-7789]
C
[91 nt withheld, positions 7791-7881]
A
[49 nt withheld, positions 7883-7931]
CCTTTGACGTTGGAGTCCACGTTCTTT
[37 nt withheld, positions 7959-7995]
ACCCTATCTCGGTCTATTCTTTTGATTTATAAGGGATTTTGCCGATTTCGGCCTATTGGTTAAAAAATGA
GCTGATTTAACAAAAATTTAACGCGAATTTT
